>Addgene plasmid #26560 | pDP-let-7_LPB | depositor full sequence | sequence record 12579 | Author sequence
TCGCGCGTTTCGGTGATGACGGTGAAAACCTCTGACACATGCAGCTCCCGGAGACGGTCACAGCTTGTCT
GTAAGCGGATGCCGGGAGCAGACAAGCCCGTCAGGGCGCGTCAGCGGGTGTTGGCGGGTGTCGGGGCTGG
CTTAACTATGCGGCATCAGAGCAGATTGTACTGAGAGTGCACCATATGCGGTGTGAAATACCGCACAGAT
GCGTAAGGAGAAAATACCGCATCAGGCGCCATTCGCCATTCAGGCTGCGCAACTGTTGGGAAGGGCGATC
GGTGCGGGCCTCTTCGCTATTACGCCAGCTGGCGAAAGGGGGATGTGCTGCAAGGCGATTAAGTTGGGTA
ACGCCAGGGTTTTCCCAGTCACGACGTTGTAAAACGACGGCCAGTGAATTATTAATACGACTCACTATAG
GGAGAAGAGAATTCTGAGGTAGTAGGTTGTATAGTTTCCAATATTACCAGGCCTGAACTATGCAATTTTC
TACCTTACCAAGCTTTTCCTCCCTTTAGTGAGGGTAATTCTCAGCTTGGCGTAATCATGGTCATAGCTGT
TTCCTGTGTGAAATTGTTATCCGCTCACAATTCCACACAACATACGAGCCGGAAGCATAAAGTGTAAAGC
CTGGGGTGCCTAATGAGTGAGCTAACTCACATTAATTGCGTTGCGCTCACTGCCCGCTTTCCAGTCGGGA
AACCTGTCGTGCCAGCTGCATTAATGAATCGGCCAACGCGCGGGGAGAGGCGGTTTGCGTATTGGGCGCT
CTTCCGCTTCCTCGCTCACTGACTCGCTGCGCTCGGTCGTTCGGCTGCGGCGAGCGGTATCAGCTCACTC
AAAGGCGGTAATACGGTTATCCACAGAATCAGGGGATAACGCAGGAAAGAACATGTGAGCAAAAGGCCAG
CAAAAGGCCAGGAACCGTAAAAAGGCCGCGTTGCTGGCGTTTTTCCATAGGCTCCGCCCCCCTGACGAGC
ATCACAAAAATCGACGCTCAAGTCAGAGGTGGCGAAACCCGACAGGACTATAAAGATACCAGGCGTTTCC
CCCTGGAAGCTCCCTCGTGCGCTCTCCTGTTCCGACCCTGCCGCTTACCGGATACCTGTCCGCCTTTCTC
CCTTCGGGAAGCGTGGCGCTTTCTCAAAGCTCACGCTGTAGGTATCTCAGTTCGGTGTAGGTCGTTCGCT
CCAAGCTGGGCTGTGTGCACGAACCCCCCGTTCAGCCCGACCGCTGCGCCTTATCCGGTAACTATCGTCT
TGAGTCCAACCCGGTAAGACACGACTTATCGCCACTGGCAGCAGCCACTGGTAACAGGATTAGCAGAGCG
AGGTATGTAGGCGGTGCTACAGAGTTCTTGAAGTGGTGGCCTAACTACGGCTACACTAGAAGGACAGTAT
TTGGTATCTGCGCTCTGCTGAAGCCAGTTACCTTCGGAAAAAGAGTTGGTAGCTCTTGATCCGGCAAACA
AACCACCGCTGGTAGCGGTGGTTTTTTTGTTTGCAAGCAGCAGATTACGCGCAGAAAAAAAGGATCTCAA
GAAGATCCTTTGATCTTTTCTACGGGGTCTGACGCTCAGTGGAACGAAAACTCACGTTAAGGGATTTTGG
TCATGAGATTATCAAAAAGGATCTTCACCTAGATCCTTTTAAATTAAAAATGAAGTTTTAAATCAATCTA
AAGTATATATGAGTAAACTTGGTCTGACAGTTACCAATGCTTAATCAGTGAGGCACCTATCTCAGCGATC
TGTCTATTTCGTTCATCCATAGTTGCCTGACTCCCCGTCGTGTAGATAACTACGATACGGGAGGGCTTAC
CATCTGGCCCCAGTGCTGCAATGATACCGCGAGACCCACGCTCACCGGCTCCAGATTTATCAGCAATAAA
CCAGCCAGCCGGAAGGGCCGAGCGCAGAAGTGGTCCTGCAACTTTATCCGCCTCCATCCAGTCTATTAAT
TGTTGCCGGGAAGCTAGAGTAAGTAGTTCGCCAGTTAATAGTTTGCGCAACGTTGTTGCCATTGCTACAG
GCATCGTGGTGTCACGCTCGTCGTTTGGTATGGCTTCATTCAGCTCCGGTTCCCAACGATCAAGGCGAGT
TACATGATCCCCCATGTTGTGCAAAAAAGCGGTTAGCTCCTTCGGTCCTCCGATCGTTGTCAGAAGTAAG
TTGGCCGCAGTGTTATCACTCATGGTTATGGCAGCACTGCATAATTCTCTTACTGTCATGCCATCCGTAA
GATGCTTTTCTGTGACTGGTGAGTACTCAACCAAGTCATTCTGAGAATAGTGTATGCGGCGACCGAGTTG
CTCTTGCCCGGCGTCAATACGGGATAATACCGCGCCACATAGCAGAACTTTAAAAGTGCTCATCATTGGA
AAACGTTCTTCGGGGCGAAAACTCTCAAGGATCTTACCGCTGTTGAGATCCAGTTCGATGTAACCCACTC
GTGCACCCAACTGATCTTCAGCATCTTTTACTTTCACCAGCGTTTCTGGGTGAGCAAAAACAGGAAGGCA
AAATGCCGCAAAAAAGGGAATAAGGGCGACACGGAAATGTTGAATACTCATACTCTTCCTTTTTCAATAT
TATTGAAGCATTTATCAGGGTTATTGTCTCATGAGCGGATACATATTTGAATGTATTTAGAAAAATAAAC
AAATAGGGGTTCCGCGCACATTTCCCCGAAAAGTGCCACCTGACGTCTAAGAAACCATTATTATCATGAC
ATTAACCTATAAAAATAGGCGTATCACGAGGCCCTTTCGTC
Features (pLannotate 1.2.2; 11 found; start..end, strand, type, name):
    137..236     +  misc_feature   bom (fragment): basis of mobility region from pBR322
    242..399     -  CDS            lacZα (fragment): LacZα fragment of β-galactosidase; lacZ fragment
    403..421     +  promoter       T7 promoter: promoter for bacteriophage T7 RNA polymerase
    574..590     -  protein_bind   lac operator: The lac repressor binds to the lac operator to inhibit transcription in E. coli. This inhibition can be relieved by adding lactose or isopropyl-β-D-thiogalactopyranoside (IPTG). lac repressor encoded by lacI
    598..628     -  promoter       lac promoter: promoter for the E. coli lac operon
    643..664     -  protein_bind   CAP binding site: CAP binding activates transcription in the presence of cAMP. E. coli catabolite activator protein
    677..769     -  CDS            lacI (fragment): lac repressor; lacI; The lac repressor binds to the lac operator to inhibit transcription in E. coli. This inhibition can be relieved by adding lactose or isopropyl-β-D-thiogalactopyranoside (IPTG).
    952..1540    -  rep_origin     ori: high-copy-number ColE1/pMB1/pBR322/pUC origin of replication
   1711..2571    -  CDS            AmpR: β-lactamase; bla; confers resistance to ampicillin, carbenicillin, and related antibiotics
   2572..2676    -  promoter       AmpR promoter: bla
   2771..35      +  CDS            rop (fragment) (across the origin): Rop protein, which maintains plasmids at low copy number; rop
