[The description below was written by a language model from this plasmid's Addgene catalogue record and pLannotate feature annotations shown in this document.]
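Description:
pDP-let-7_LPB is a small bacterial plasmid (2,771 nt in the depositor's full sequence) built on the pDP19 transcription vector backbone from Ambion, designed for making RNA in vitro rather than for expression in cells. It is propagated in E. coli through a high-copy ColE1/pUC-type origin and selected with ampicillin via the β-lactamase (AmpR) gene and its native promoter. The remaining annotated elements are typical pUC-style remnants: a lacZα fragment with the lac promoter, lac operator and CAP binding site, plus short fragments of lacI, rop and the pBR322 bom region, none of which is central to the construct's purpose.

The payload is a 71 bp insert encoding a mutant form of the C. elegans let-7 microRNA precursor hairpin (pre-let-7), described as "loop mutant B", cloned between EcoRI and HindIII sites that both remain intact. The insert itself is not annotated in the feature table, but it would fall in the unannotated interval between the T7 promoter and the lac operator. That placement is consistent with the T7 and M13 reverse sequencing primers listed, and it allows bacteriophage T7 RNA polymerase to transcribe the hairpin from the plasmid template. The depositor cautions that the transcript is not a precise pre-let-7, because it carries leader and tail sequences derived from the backbone's multiple cloning site. The exact nucleotide changes in the loop are not stated in the record.

The depositor notes use in in vitro translation. Given the associated study on how primary microRNAs contribute to target recognition and repression, the construct presumably supplies a loop-mutant let-7 precursor RNA for comparison with other let-7 forms in such assays.
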