Addgene plasmid #26560: pDP-let-7_LPB
Depositing lab: Chang-Zheng Chen. Depositing organization: Stanford University. Publication: The potential functions of primary microRNAs in target recognition and repression. Trujillo RD, Yue SB, Tang Y, O'Gorman WE, Chen CZ. EMBO J. 2010 Oct 6;29(19):3272-85. doi: 10.1038/emboj.2010.208. Epub 2010 Aug 31. PubMed 20808284.
Backbone
  Vector backbone: pDP19
  Backbone manufacturer: Ambion
  Backbone size w/o insert (bp): 2700
  Vector type: transcription vector
Growth in bacteria
  Bacterial resistance: Ampicillin, 100 μg/mL
  Growth temperature: 37°C
  Growth strain: DH5alpha
  Copy number: Unknown
Gene/Insert
  Gene/Insert name: cel-pre-let-7_LPB (alt name: pre let-7 LPB)
  Species: C. elegans (nematode)
  Insert size (bp): 71
  Mutation: loop mutant B
  Cloning method: Restriction Enzyme; 5′ cloning site EcoRI (not destroyed); 3′ cloning site HindIII (not destroyed)
  Sequencing primers: 5′ T7; 3′ M13 reverse
Terms and licenses: Academic/Nonprofit Terms; Industry Terms: Not Available to Industry
Depositor comments: This construct does not produce perfect pre-let-7. There are leader and tail sequences from the backbone MCS. Used for in vitro translation.
How to cite: pDP-let-7_LPB was a gift from Chang-Zheng Chen (Addgene plasmid # 26560 ; http://n2t.net/addgene:26560 ; RRID:Addgene_26560)
