>Addgene plasmid #26560 | pDP-let-7_LPB | addgene partial sequence | sequence record 32791 | 26560 with M13_for20
TCTGAGGTAGTAGGTTGTATAGTTTCCAATATTACCAGGCCTGAACTATGCAATTTTCTACCTTACCAAG
CTTTTCCTCCCTTTAGTGAGGGTAATTCTCAGCTTGGCGTAATCATGGTCATAGCTGTTTCCTGTGTGAA
ATTGTTATCCGCTCACAATTCCACACAACATACGAGCCGGAAGCATAAAGTGTAAAGCCTGGGGTGCCTA
ATGAGTGAGCTAACTCACATTAATTGCGTTGCGCTCACTGCCCGCTTTCCAGTCGGGAAACCTGTCGTGC
CAGCTGCATTAATGAATCGGCCAACGCGCGGGGAGAGGCGGTTTGCGTATTGGGCGCTCTTCCGCTTCCT
CGCTCACTGACTCGCTGCGCTCGGTCGTTCGGCTGCGGCGAGCGGTATCAGCTCACTCAAAGGCGGTAAT
ACGGTTATCCACAGAATCAGGGGATAACGCAGGAAAGAACATGTGAGCAAAAGGCCAGCAAAAGGCCAGG
AACCGTAAAAAGGCCGCGTTGCTGGCGTTTTTCCATAGGCTCCGCCCCCCTGACGAGCATCACAAAAATC
GACGCTCAAGTCAGAGGTGGCGAAACCCGACAGGACTATAAAGATACCAGGCGTTTCCCCCTGGAAGCTC
CCTCGTGCGCTCTCCTGTTCCGACCCTGCCGCTTACCGGATACCTGTCCGCCTTTCTCCCTTCGGGAAGC
GTGGCGCTTTCTCATAGCTCACGCTGTAGGTATCTCAGTTCGGTGTAGGTCGTTCGCTCCAAGCTGGGCT
GTGTGCACGAACCCCCCGTTCAGCCCGACCGCTGCGCCTTATCCGGTAACTATCGTCTTGAGTCCAACCC
GGTAAGACACGACTTATCGCCACTGGCAGCAGCCACTGGNAACAGGATTAGCAGAGCGAGGTATGTAGGC
GGTGCTACAGAGTTCTTGAAGTGGTGGCCCTAACTACGGCTA
